>Addgene plasmid #77025 | TEC gRNA (BRDN0001145649) | addgene full sequence | sequence record 186970 | Addgene Assembled Sequence
CCCGGGTGCAAAGATGGATAAAGTTTTAAACAGAGAGGAATCTTTGCAGCTAATGGACCTTCTAGGTCTT
GAAAGGAGTGGGAATTGGCTCCGGTGCCCGTCAGTGGGCAGAGCGCACATCGCCCACAGTCCCCGAGAAG
TTGGGGGGAGGGGTCGGCAATTGATCCGGTGCCTAGAGAAGGTGGCGCGGGGTAAACTGGGAAAGTGATG
TCGTGTACTGGCTCCGCCTTTTTCCCGAGGGTGGGGGAGAACCGTATATAAGTGCAGTAGTCGCCGTGAA
CGTTCTTTTTCGCAACGGGTTTGCCGCCAGAACACAGGTAAGTGCCGTGTGTGGTTCCCGCGGGCCTGGC
CTCTTTACGGGTTATGGCCCTTGCGTGCCTTGAATTACTTCCACCTGGCTGCAGTACGTGATTCTTGATC
CCGAGCTTCGGGTTGGAAGTGGGTGGGAGAGTTCGAGGCCTTGCGCTTAAGGAGCCCCTTCGCCTCGTGC
TTGAGTTGAGGCCTGGCCTGGGCGCTGGGGCCGCCGCGTGCGAATCTGGTGGCACCTTCGCGCCTGTCTC
GCTGCTTTCGATAAGTCTCTAGCCATTTAAAATTTTTGATGACCTGCTGCGACGCTTTTTTTCTGGCAAG
ATAGTCTTGTAAATGCGGGCCAAGATCTGCACACTGGTATTTCGGTTTTTGGGGCCGCGGGCGGCGACGG
GGCCCGTGCGTCCCAGCGCACATGTTCGGCGAGGCGGGGCCTGCGAGCGCGGCCACCGAGAATCGGACGG
GGGTAGTCTCAAGCTGGCCGGCCTGCTCTGGTGCCTGGCCTCGCGCCGCCGTGTATCGCCCCGCCCTGGG
CGGCAAGGCTGGCCCGGTCGGCACCAGTTGCGTGAGCGGAAAGATGGCCGCTTCCCGGCCCTGCTGCAGG
GAGCTCAAAATGGAGGACGCGGCGCTCGGGAGAGCGGGCGGGTGAGTCACCCACACAAAGGAAAAGGGCC
TTTCCGTCCTCAGCCGTCGCTTCATGTGACTCCACGGAGTACCGGGCGCCGTCCAGGCACCTCGATTAGT
TCTCGAGCTTTTGGAGTACGTCGTCTTTAGGTTGGGGGGAGGGGTTTTATGCGATGGAGTTTCCCCACAC
TGAGTGGGTGGAGACTGAAGTTAGGCCAGCTTGGCACTTGATGTAATTCTCCTTGGAATTTGCCCTTTTT
GAGTTTGGATCTTGGTTCATTCTCAAGCCTCAGACAGTGGTTCAAAGTTTTTTTCTTCCATTTCAGGTGT
CGTGACGTACGGCCACCATGACCGAGTACAAGCCCACGGTGCGCCTCGCCACCCGCGACGACGTCCCCAG
GGCCGTACGCACCCTCGCCGCCGCGTTCGCCGACTACCCCGCCACGCGCCACACCGTCGATCCGGACCGC
CACATCGAGCGGGTCACCGAGCTGCAAGAACTCTTCCTCACGCGCGTCGGGCTCGACATCGGCAAGGTGT
GGGTCGCGGACGACGGCGCCGCCGTGGCGGTCTGGACCACGCCGGAGAGCGTCGAAGCGGGGGCGGTGTT
CGCCGAGATCGGCCCGCGCATGGCCGAGTTGAGCGGTTCCCGGCTGGCCGCGCAGCAACAGATGGAAGGC
CTCCTGGCGCCGCACCGGCCCAAGGAGCCCGCGTGGTTCCTGGCCACCGTCGGAGTCTCGCCCGACCACC
AGGGCAAGGGTCTGGGCAGCGCCGTCGTGCTCCCCGGAGTGGAGGCGGCCGAGCGCGCCGGGGTGCCCGC
CTTCCTGGAGACCTCCGCGCCCCGCAACCTCCCCTTCTACGAGCGGCTCGGCTTCACCGTCACCGCCGAC
GTCGAGGTGCCCGAAGGACCGCGCACCTGGTGCATGACCCGCAAGCCCGGTGCCTGAACGCGTTAAGTCG
ACAATCAACCTCTGGATTACAAAATTTGTGAAAGATTGACTGGTATTCTTAACTATGTTGCTCCTTTTAC
GCTATGTGGATACGCTGCTTTAATGCCTTTGTATCATGCTATTGCTTCCCGTATGGCTTTCATTTTCTCC
TCCTTGTATAAATCCTGGTTGCTGTCTCTTTATGAGGAGTTGTGGCCCGTTGTCAGGCAACGTGGCGTGG
TGTGCACTGTGTTTGCTGACGCAACCCCCACTGGTTGGGGCATTGCCACCACCTGTCAGCTCCTTTCCGG
GACTTTCGCTTTCCCCCTCCCTATTGCCACGGCGGAACTCATCGCCGCCTGCCTTGCCCGCTGCTGGACA
GGGGCTCGGCTGTTGGGCACTGACAATTCCGTGGTGTTGTCGGGGAAATCATCGTCCTTTCCTTGGCTGC
TCGCCTGTGTTGCCACCTGGATTCTGCGCGGGACGTCCTTCTGCTACGTCCCTTCGGCCCTCAATCCAGC
GGACCTTCCTTCCCGCGGCCTGCTGCCGGCTCTGCGGCCTCTTCCGCGTCTTCGCCTTCGCCCTCAGACG
AGTCGGATCTCCCTTTGGGCCGCCTCCCCGCGTCGACTTTAAGACCAATGACTTACAAGGCAGCTGTAGA
TCTTAGCCACTTTTTAAAAGAAAAGGGGGGACTGGAAGGGCTAATTCACTCCCAACGAAGACAAGATCTG
CTTTTTGCTTGTACTGGGTCTCTCTGGTTAGACCAGATCTGAGCCTGGGAGCTCTCTGGCTAACTAGGGA
ACCCACTGCTTAAGCCTCAATAAAGCTTGCCTTGAGTGCTTCAAGTAGTGTGTGCCCGTCTGTTGTGTGA
CTCTGGTAACTAGAGATCCCTCAGACCCTTTTAGTCAGTGTGGAAAATCTCTAGCAGTACGTATAGTAGT
TCATGTCATCTTATTATTCAGTATTTATAACTTGCAAAGAAATGAATATCAGAGAGTGAGAGGAACTTGT
TTATTGCAGCTTATAATGGTTACAAATAAAGCAATAGCATCACAAATTTCACAAATAAAGCATTTTTTTC
ACTGCATTCTAGTTGTGGTTTGTCCAAACTCATCAATGTATCTTATCATGTCTGGCTCTAGCTATCCCGC
CCCTAACTCCGCCCATCCCGCCCCTAACTCCGCCCAGTTCCGCCCATTCTCCGCCCCATGGCTGACTAAT
TTTTTTTATTTATGCAGAGGCCGAGGCCGCCTCGGCCTCTGAGCTATTCCAGAAGTAGTGAGGAGGCTTT
TTTGGAGGCCTAGGGACGTACCCAATTCGCCCTATAGTGAGTCGTATTACGCGCGCTCACTGGCCGTCGT
TTTACAACGTCGTGACTGGGAAAACCCTGGCGTTACCCAACTTAATCGCCTTGCAGCACATCCCCCTTTC
GCCAGCTGGCGTAATAGCGAAGAGGCCCGCACCGATCGCCCTTCCCAACAGTTGCGCAGCCTGAATGGCG
AATGGG
[124 nt withheld, positions 3367-3490]
C
[91 nt withheld, positions 3492-3582]
A
[49 nt withheld, positions 3584-3632]
CCTTTGACGTTGGAGTCCACGTTCTTT
[37 nt withheld, positions 3660-3696]
ACCCTATCTCGGTCTATTCTTTTGATTTATAAGGGATTTTGCCGATTTCGGCCTATTGGTTAAAAAATGA
GCTGATTTAACAAAAATTTAACGCGAATTTTAACAAAATATTAACGCTTACAATTTAGGTGGCACTTTTC
GGGGAAATGTGCGCGGAACCCCTATTTGTTTATTTTTCTAAATACATTCAAATATGTATCCGCTCATGAG
ACAATAACCCTGATAAATGCTTCAATAATATTGAAAAAGGAAGAGTATGAGTATTCAACATTTCCGTGTC
GCCCTTATTCCCTTTTTTGCGGCATTTTGCCTTCCTGTTTTTGCTCACCCAGAAACGCTGGTGAAAGTAA
AAGATGCTGAAGATCAGTTGGGTGCACGAGTGGGTTACATCGAACTGGATCTCAACAGCGGTAAGATCCT
TGAGAGTTTTCGCCCCGAAGAACGTTTTCCAATGATGAGCACTTTTAAAGTTCTGCTATGTGGCGCGGTA
TTATCCCGTATTGACGCCGGGCAAGAGCAACTCGGTCGCCGCATACACTATTCTCAGAATGACTTGGTTG
AGTACTCACCAGTCACAGAAAAGCATCTTACGGATGGCATGACAGTAAGAGAATTATGCAGTGCTGCCAT
AACCATGAGTGATAACACTGCGGCCAACTTACTTCTGACAACGATCGGAGGACCGAAGGAGCTAACCGCT
TTTTTGCACAACATGGGGGATCATGTAACTCGCCTTGATCGTTGGGAACCGGAGCTGAATGAAGCCATAC
CAAACGACGAGCGTGACACCACGATGCCTGTAGCAATGGCAACAACGTTGCGCAAACTATTAACTGGCGA
ACTACTTACTCTAGCTTCCCGGCAACAATTAATAGACTGGATGGAGGCGGATAAAGTTGCAGGACCACTT
CTGCGCTCGGCCCTTCCGGCTGGCTGGTTTATTGCTGATAAATCTGGAGCCGGTGAGCGTGGGTCTCGCG
GTATCATTGCAGCACTGGGGCCAGATGGTAAGCCCTCCCGTATCGTAGTTATCTACACGACGGGGAGTCA
GGCAACTATGGATGAACGAAATAGACAGATCGCTGAGATAGGTGCCTCACTGATTAAGCATTGGTAACTG
TCAGACCAAGTTTACTCATATATACTTTAGATTGATTTAAAACTTCATTTTTAATTTAAAAGGATCTAGG
TGAAGATCCTTTTTGATAATCTCATGACCAAAATCCCTTAACGTGAGTTTTCGTTCCACTGAGCGTCAGA
CCCCGTAGAAAAGATCAAAGGATCTTCTTGAGATCCTTTTTTTCTGCGCGTAATCTGCTGCTTGCAAACA
AAAAAACCACCGCTACCAGCGGTGGTTTGTTTGCCGGATCAAGAGCTACCAACTCTTTTTCCGAAGGTAA
CTGGCTTCAGCAGAGCGCAGATACCAAATACTGTTCTTCTAGTGTAGCCGTAGTTAGGCCACCACTTCAA
GAACTCTGTAGCACCGCCTACATACCTCGCTCTGCTAATCCTGTTACCAGTGGCTGCTGCCAGTGGCGAT
AAGTCGTGTCTTACCGGGTTGGACTCAAGACGATAGTTACCGGATAAGGCGCAGCGGTCGGGCTGAACGG
GGGGTTCGTGCACACAGCCCAGCTTGGAGCGAACGACCTACACCGAACTGAGATACCTACAGCGTGAGCT
ATGAGAAAGCGCCACGCTTCCCGAAGGGAGAAAGGCGGACAGGTATCCGGTAAGCGGCAGGGTCGGAACA
GGAGAGCGCACGAGGGAGCTTCCAGGGGGAAACGCCTGGTATCTTTATAGTCCTGTCGGGTTTCGCCACC
TCTGACTTGAGCGTCGATTTTTGTGATGCTCGTCAGGGGGGCGGAGCCTATGGAAAAACGCCAGCAACGC
GGCCTTTTTACGGTTCCTGGCCTTTTGCTGGCCTTTTGCTCACATGTTCTTTCCTGCGTTATCCCCTGAT
TCTGTGGATAACCGTATTACCGCCTTTGAGTGAGCTGATACCGCTCGCCGCAGCCGAACGACCGAGCGCA
GCGAGTCAGTGAGCGAGGAAGCGGAAGAGCGCCCAATACGCAAACCGCCTCTCCCCGCGCGTTGGCCGAT
TCATTAATGCAGCTGGCACGACAGGTTTCCCGACTGGAAAGCGGGCAGTGAGCGCAACGCAATTAATGTG
AGTTAGCTCACTCATTAGGCACCCCAGGCTTTACACTTTATGCTTCCGGCTCGTATGTTGTGTGGAATTG
TGAGCGGATAACAATTTCACACAGGAAACAGCTATGACCATGATTACGCCAAGCGCGCAATTAACCCTCA
CTAAAGGGAACAAAAGCTGGAGCTGCAAGCTTAATGTAGTCTTATGCAATACTCTTGTAGTCTTGCAACA
TGGTAACGATGAGTTAGCAACATGCCTTACAAGGAGAGAAAAAGCACCGTGCATGCCGATTGGTGGAAGT
AAGGTGGTACGATCGTGCCTTATTAGGAAGGCAACAGACGGGTCTGACATGGATTGGACGAACCACTGAA
TTGCCGCATTGCAGAGATATTGTATTTAAGTGCCTAGCTCGATACATAAACGGGTCTCTCTGGTTAGACC
AGATCTGAGCCTGGGAGCTCTCTGGCTAACTAGGGAACCCACTGCTTAAGCCTCAATAAAGCTTGCCTTG
AGTGCTTCAAGTAGTGTGTGCCCGTCTGTTGTGTGACTCTGGTAACTAGAGATCCCTCAGACCCTTTTAG
TCAGTGTGGAAAATCTCTAGCAGTGGCGCCCGAACAGGGACTTGAAAGCGAAAGGGAAACCAGAGGAGCT
CTCTCGACGCAGGACTCGGCTTGCTGAAGCGCGCACGGCAAGAGGCGAGGGGCGGCGACTGGTGAGTACG
CCAAAAATTTTGACTAGCGGAGGCTAGAAGGAGAGAGATGGGTGCGAGAGCGTCAGTATTAAGCGGGGGA
GAATTAGATCGCGATGGGAAAAAATTCGGTTAAGGCCAGGGGGAAAGAAAAAATATAAATTAAAACATAT
AGTATGGGCAAGCAGGGAGCTAGAACGATTCGCAGTTAATCCTGGCCTGTTAGAAACATCAGAAGGCTGT
AGACAAATACTGGGACAGCTACAACCATCCCTTCAGACAGGATCAGAAGAACTTAGATCATTATATAATA
CAGTAGCAACCCTCTATTGTGTGCATCAAAGGATAGAGATAAAAGACACCAAGGAAGCTTTAGACAAGAT
AGAGGAAGAGCAAAACAAAAGTAAGACCACCGCACAGCAAGCGGCCGCTGATCTTCAGACCTGGAGGAGG
AGATATGAGGGACAATTGGAGAAGTGAATTATATAAATATAAAGTAGTAAAAATTGAACCATTAGGAGTA
GCACCCACCAAGGCAAAGAGAAGAGTGGTGCAGAGAGAAAAAAGAGCAGTGGGAATAGGAGCTTTGTTCC
TTGGGTTCTTGGGAGCAGCAGGAAGCACTATGGGCGCAGCGTCAATGACGCTGACGGTACAGGCCAGACA
ATTATTGTCTGGTATAGTGCAGCAGCAGAACAATTTGCTGAGGGCTATTGAGGCGCAACAGCATCTGTTG
CAACTCACAGTCTGGGGCATCAAGCAGCTCCAGGCAAGAATCCTGGCTGTGGAAAGATACCTAAAGGATC
AACAGCTCCTGGGGATTTGGGGTTGCTCTGGAAAACTCATTTGCACCACTGCTGTGCCTTGGAATGCTAG
TTGGAGTAATAAATCTCTGGAACAGATTTGGAATCACACGACCTGGATGGAGTGGGACAGAGAAATTAAC
AATTACACAAGCTTAATACACTCCTTAATTGAAGAATCGCAAAACCAGCAAGAAAAGAATGAACAAGAAT
TATTGGAATTAGATAAATGGGCAAGTTTGTGGAATTGGTTTAACATAACAAATTGGCTGTGGTATATAAA
ATTATTCATAATGATAGTAGGAGGCTTGGTAGGTTTAAGAATAGTTTTTGCTGTACTTTCTATAGTGAAT
AGAGTTAGGCAGGGATATTCACCATTATCGTTTCAGACCCACCTCCCAACCCCGAGGGGACCCAGAGAGG
GCCTATTTCCCATGATTCCTTCATATTTGCATATACGATACAAGGCTGTTAGAGAGATAATTAGAATTAA
TTTGACTGTAAACACAAAGATATTAGTACAAAATACGTGACGTAGAAAGTAATAATTTCTTGGGTAGTTT
GCAGTTTTAAAATTATGTTTTAAAATGGACTATCATATGCTTACCGTAACTTGAAAGTATTTCGATTTCT
TGGCTTTATATATCTTGTGGAAAGGACGAAACACCGGGAAGGTGCAATGTGCGAGGGTTTTAGAGCTAGA
AATAGCAAGTTAAAATAAGGCTAGTCCGTTATCAACTTGAAAAAGTGGCACCGAGTCGGTGCTTTTTTAA
GCTTGGCGTAACTAGATCTTGAGACAAATGGCAGTATTCATCCACAATTTTAAAAGAAAAGGGGGGATTG
GGGGGTACAGTGCAGGGGAAAGAATAGTAGACATAATAGCAACAGACATACAAACTAAAGAATTACAAAA
ACAAATTACAAAAATTCAAAATTTTCGGGTTTATTACAGGGACAGCAGAGATCCACTTTGGCGCCGGCTC
GAGGGGG
Features (pLannotate 1.2.2; 29 found; start..end, strand, type, name):
     14..80      +  CDS            small t antigen (fragment): SV40 (simian virus 40) small t antigen
    106..317     +  promoter       EF-1α core promoter: core promoter for human elongation factor EF-1α
    318..1256    +  intron         EF-1α intron A: intron upstream of the start codon of human EF-1α
   1278..1877    +  CDS            PuroR (fragment): puromycin N-acetyltransferase; pac from Streptomyces; confers resistance to puromycin
   1893..2481    +  misc_feature   WPRE: woodchuck hepatitis virus posttranscriptional regulatory element
   2532..2551    +  misc_feature   cPPT/CTS (fragment): central polypurine tract and central termination sequence of HIV-1
   2553..2786    +  LTR            3' LTR (ΔU3): self-inactivating 3' long terminal repeat (LTR) from HIV-1
   2864..2985    +  polyA_signal   SV40 poly(A) signal: SV40 polyadenylation signal
   3025..3160    +  rep_origin     SV40 ori: SV40 origin of replication
   3181..3199    -  promoter       T7 promoter: promoter for bacteriophage T7 RNA polymerase
   3207..3362    +  CDS            lacZα (fragment): LacZα fragment of β-galactosidase; lacZ fragment
   3367..3795    +  rep_origin     f1 ori (sequence partly withheld): f1 bacteriophage origin of replication; arrow indicates direction of (+) strand synthesis
   3848..3952    +  promoter       AmpR promoter: bla
   3953..4813    +  CDS            AmpR: β-lactamase; bla; confers resistance to ampicillin, carbenicillin, and related antibiotics
   4984..5572    +  rep_origin     ori: high-copy-number ColE1/pMB1/pBR322/pUC origin of replication
   5755..5847    +  CDS            lacI (fragment): lac repressor; lacI; The lac repressor binds to the lac operator to inhibit transcription in E. coli. This inhibition can be relieved by adding lactose or isopropyl-β-D-thiogalactopyranoside (IPTG).
   5860..5881    +  protein_bind   CAP binding site: CAP binding activates transcription in the presence of cAMP. E. coli catabolite activator protein
   5896..5926    +  promoter       lac promoter: promoter for the E. coli lac operon
   5934..5950    +  protein_bind   lac operator: The lac repressor binds to the lac operator to inhibit transcription in E. coli. This inhibition can be relieved by adding lactose or isopropyl-β-D-thiogalactopyranoside (IPTG). lac repressor encoded by lacI
   5995..6013    +  promoter       T3 promoter: promoter for bacteriophage T3 RNA polymerase
   6041..6267    +  promoter       RSV promoter: Rous sarcoma virus enhancer/promoter
   6268..6448    +  LTR            5' LTR (truncated): truncated 5' long terminal repeat (LTR) from HIV-1
   6495..6620    +  misc_feature   HIV-1 Ψ: packaging signal of human immunodeficiency virus type 1
   6604..6967    +  CDS            HIV-1 gag (fragment): gag protein from human immunodeficiency virus 1; gag
   7113..7346    +  misc_feature   RRE: The Rev response element (RRE) of HIV-1 allows for Rev-dependent mRNA export from the nucleus to the cytoplasm.
   7723..7749    +  CDS            Rev (fragment): human immunodeficiency virus 1 (HIV-1) Rev protein; rev; enhances nuclear export of unspliced and incompletely spliced viral mRNAs
   7753..7993    +  promoter       U6 promoter: RNA polymerase III promoter for human U6 snRNA
   8023..8098    +  misc_RNA       gRNA scaffold: guide RNA scaffold for the Streptococcus pyogenes CRISPR/Cas9 system
   8154..8271    +  misc_feature   cPPT/CTS: central polypurine tract and central termination sequence of HIV-1
