[The description below was written by a language model from this plasmid's Addgene catalogue record and pLannotate feature annotations shown in this document.]
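Description:
TEC gRNA (BRDN0001145649) is a third-generation lentiviral guide RNA plasmid built on the lentiGuide-Puro backbone and designed to direct Streptococcus pyogenes Cas9 to the human TEC gene, which encodes a kinase. It belongs to a human kinome gRNA collection. The assembled sequence is 8,323 nt. In bacteria it is maintained at high copy through a ColE1/pUC-type origin and selected with ampicillin via the β-lactamase gene. An f1 origin, an SV40 origin and remnants of a lac/T7/T3 cloning region are also annotated in the backbone.

The lentiviral transfer cassette begins with an RSV promoter fused to a truncated HIV-1 5' LTR, which makes genomic RNA production independent of Tat. This is followed by the Ψ packaging signal with a partial gag sequence and the Rev response element for nuclear export of the unspliced viral RNA. Downstream, a human U6 RNA polymerase III promoter drives the TEC-specific 20-nt spacer joined to the SpCas9 gRNA scaffold. A cPPT/CTS element follows the guide cassette and aids nuclear import of the viral genome. A separate EF-1α core promoter with its intron A expresses puromycin N-acetyltransferase for selection of transduced mammalian cells, and a WPRE after it enhances transcript stability and expression. The cassette ends in a self-inactivating ΔU3 3' LTR, followed by an SV40 polyadenylation signal.

The plasmid does not encode Cas9. It is meant to be packaged into lentivirus and used with a separate Cas9-expressing vector or in cells that already express Cas9, typically for knockout of TEC.
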