Addgene plasmid #77025: TEC gRNA (BRDN0001145649)
Purpose: 3rd generation lentiviral gRNA plasmid targeting human TEC
Depositing lab: John Doench & David Root. Depositing organization: Broad Institute. Publication: Optimized sgRNA design to maximize activity and minimize off-target effects of CRISPR-Cas9. Doench JG, Fusi N, Sullender M, Hegde M, Vaimberg EW, Donovan KF, Smith I, Tothova Z, Wilen C, Orchard R, Virgin HW, Listgarten J, Root DE. Nat Biotechnol. 2016 Jan 18. doi: 10.1038/nbt.3437. PubMed 26780180.
Backbone
  Vector backbone: lentiGuide-Puro
  Backbone manufacturer: Zhang Lab (Addgene plasmid # 52963)
  Vector type: Mammalian Expression, Lentiviral, CRISPR
  Selectable markers: Puromycin
Growth in bacteria
  Bacterial resistance: Ampicillin, 100 μg/mL
  Growth temperature: 37°C
  Growth strain: DH5alpha
  Copy number: High Copy
Gene/Insert
  Gene/Insert name: TEC (alt names: TEC; NM_003215.2)
  gRNA/shRNA sequence: GGAAGGTGCAATGTGCGAGG
  Species: H. sapiens (human)
  Entrez Gene: TEC; TEC (a.k.a. PSCTK4)
  Promoter: hU6
  Cloning method: Unknown
  Sequencing primers: 5′ U6-F; 3′ pS2-R
Terms and licenses: Academic/Nonprofit Terms; Industry Terms: Not Available to Industry
Depositor comments: The gRNA was designed to target the following Genbank reference sequence(s): NM_003215.2. Note that this plasmid does NOT contain Cas9. It should be used in conjunction with lentiCas9-Blast (Addgene #52962) or otherwise with cell lines already expressing Cas9. Browse the full kinome gRNA library at http://www.addgene.org/pooled-library/broadgpp-human-kinome/ or visit http://www.broadinstitute.org/rnai/public/ for detailed protocols and information.
How to cite: TEC gRNA (BRDN0001145649) was a gift from John Doench & David Root (Addgene plasmid # 77025 ; http://n2t.net/addgene:77025 ; RRID:Addgene_77025)
