>Addgene plasmid #77025 | TEC gRNA (BRDN0001145649) | depositor partial sequence | sequence record 144485 | Target Sequence
GGAAGGTGCAATGTGCGAGG
