>Addgene plasmid #77025 | TEC gRNA (BRDN0001145649) | addgene partial sequence | sequence record 186969 | hU6-F
GTAGAAAGTAATAATTTCTTGGGTAGTTTGCAGTTTTAAAATTATGTTTTAAAATGGACTATCATATGCT
TACCGTAACTTGAAAGTATTTCGATTTCTTGGCTTTATATATCTTGTGGAAAGGACGAAACACCGGGAAG
GTGCAATGTGCGAGGGTTTTAGAGCTAGAAATAGCAAGTTAAAATAAGGCTAGTCCGTTATCAACTTGAA
AAAGTGGCACCGAGTCGGTGCTTTTTTAAGCTTGGCGTAACTAGATCTTGAGACAAATGGCAGTATTCAT
CCACAATTTTAAAAGAAAAGGGGGGATTGGGGGGTACAGTGCAGGGGAAAGAATAGTAGACATAATAGCA
ACAGACATACAAACTAAAGAATTACAAAAACAAATTACAAAAATTCAAAATTTTCGGGTTTATTACAGGG
ACAGCAGAGATCCACTTTGGCGCCGGCTCGAGGGGGCCCGGGTGCAAAGATGGATAAAGTTTTAAACAGA
GAGGAATCTTTGCAGCTAATGGACCTTCTAGGTCTTGAAAGGAGTGGGAATTGGCTCCGGTGCCCGTCAG
TGGGCAGAGC
